>Addgene plasmid #216544 | pWZL-hygro-FAKP712/713A | addgene full sequence | sequence record 442172 | Addgene NGS Result
CGAAAAGTGCCACCTGCAGCCTGAATATGGGCCAAACAGGATATCTGTGGTAAGCAGTTCCTGCCCCGGC
TCAGGGCCAAGAACAGATGGAACAGCTGAATATGGGCCAAACAGGATATCTGTGGTAAGCAGTTCCTGCC
CCGGCTCAGGGCCAAGAACAGATGGTCCCCAGATGCGGTCCAGCCCTCAGCAGTTTCTAGAGAACCATCA
GATGTTTCCAGGGTGCCCCAAGGACCTGAAATGACCCTGTGCCTTATTTGAACTAACCAATCAGTTCGCT
TCTCGCTTCTGTTCGCGCGCTTCTGCTCCCCGAGCTCAATAAAAGAGCCCACAACCCCTCACTCGGGGCG
CCAGTCCTCCGATTGACTGAGTCGCCCGGGTACCCGTGTATCCAATAAACCCTCTTGCAGTTGCATCCGA
CTTGTGGTCTCGCTGTTCCTTGGGAGGGTCTCCTCTGAGTGATTGACTACCCGTCAGCGGGGGTCTTTCA
TTTGGGGGCTCGTCCGGGATCGGGAGACCCCTGCCCAGGGACCACCGACCCACCACCGGGAGGCAAGCTG
GCCAGCAACTTATCTGTGTCTGTCCGATTGTCTAGTGTCTATGACTGATTTTATGCGCCTGCGTCGGTAC
TAGTTAGCTAACTAGCTCTGTATCTGGCGGACCCGTGGTGGAACTGACGAGTTCTGAACACCCGGCCGCA
ACCCTGGGAGACGTCCCAGGGACTTTGGGGGCCGTTTTTGTGGCCCGACCTGAGGAAGGGAGTCGATGTG
GAATCCGACCCCGTCAGGATATGTGGTTCTGGTAGGAGACGAGAACCTAAAACAGTTCCCGCCTCCGTCT
GAATTTTTGCTTTCGGTTTGGAACCGAAGCCGCGCGTCTTGTCTGCTGCAGCGCTGCAGCATCGTTCTGT
GTTGTCTCTGTCTGACTGTGTTTCTGTATTTGTCTGAAAATTAGGGCCAGACTGTTACCACTCCCTTAAG
TTTGACCTTAGGTCACTGGAAAGATGTCGAGCGGATCGCTCACAACCAGTCGGTAGATGTCAAGAAGAGA
CGTTGGGTTACCTTCTGCTCTGCAGAATGGCCAACCTTTAACGTCGGATGGCCGCGAGACGGCACCTTTA
ACCGAGACCTCATCACCCAGGTTAAGATCAAGGTCTTTTCACCTGGCCCGCATGGACACCCAGACCAGGT
CCCCTACATCGTGACCTGGGAAGCCTTGGCTTTTGACCCCCCTCCCTGGGTCAAGCCCTTTGTACACCCT
AAGCCTCCGCCTCCTCTTCCTCCATCCGCCCCGTCTCTCCCCCTTGAACCTCCTCGTTCGACCCCGCCTC
GATCCTCCCTTTATCCAGCCCTCACTCCTTCTCTAGGCGCCGGCCGGATCCCAGTGTGGTGGTACGTAGG
AATTCGCCAGCACAGTGGTCGAAGCGGATCCATGATCTCGGCTGACTGCAACCTCTGCCTCCCAGAATAT
GACAGATACCTAGCATCTAGCAAAATAATGGCAGCTGCTTACCTTGACCCCAACTTGAATCACACACCAA
ATTCGAGTACTAAGACTCACCTGGGTACTGGTATGGAACGTTCTCCTGGTGCAATGGAGCGAGTATTAAA
GGTCTTTCATTATTTTGAAAGCAATAGTGAGCCAACCACCTGGGCCAGTATTATCAGGCATGGAGATGCT
ACTGATGTCAGGGGCATCATTCAGAAGATAGTGGACAGTCACAAAGTAAAGCATGTGGCCTGCTATGGAT
TCCGCCTCAGTCACCTGCGGTCAGAGGAGGTTCACTGGCTTCACGTGGATATGGGCGTCTCCAGTGTGAG
GGAGAAGTATGAGCTTGCTCACCCACCAGAGGAGTGGAAATATGAATTGAGAATTCGTTATTTGCCAAAA
GGATTTCTAAACCAGTTTACTGAAGATAAGCCAACTTTGAATTTCTTCTATCAACAGGTGAAGAGCGATT
ATATGTTAGAGATAGCTGATCAAGTGGACCAGGAAATTGCTTTGAAGTTGGGTTGTCTAGAAATACGGCG
ATCATACTGGGAGATGCGGGGCAATGCACTAGAAAAGAAGTCTAACTATGAAGTATTAGAAAAAGATGTT
GGTTTAAAGCGATTTTTTCCTAAGAGTTTACTGGATTCTGTCAAGGCCAAAACACTAAGAAAACTGATCC
AACAAACATTTAGACAATTTGCCAACCTTAATAGAGAAGAAAGTATTCTGAAATTCTTTGAGATCCTGTC
TCCAGTCTACAGATTTGATAAGGAATGCTTCAAGTGTGCTCTTGGTTCAAGCTGGATTATTTCAGTGGAA
CTGGCAATCGGCCCAGAAGAAGGAATCAGTTACCTAACGGACAAGGGCTGCAATCCCACACATCTTGCTG
ACTTCACTCAAGTGCAAACCATTCAGTATTCAAACAGTGAAGACAAGGACAGAAAAGGAATGCTACAACT
AAAAATAGCAGGTGCACCCGAGCCTCTGACAGTGACGGCACCATCCCTAACCATTGCGGAGAATATGGCT
GACCTAATAGATGGGTACTGCCGGCTGGTGAATGGAACCTCGCAGTCATTTATCATCAGACCTCAGAAAG
AAGGTGAACGGGCTTTGCCATCAATACCAAAGTTGGCCAACAGCGAAAAGCAAGGCATGCGGACACACGC
CGTCTCTGTGTCAGAAACAGATGATTATGCTGAGATTATAGATGAAGAAGATACTTACACCATGCCCTCA
ACCAGGGATTATGAGATTCAAAGAGAAAGAATAGAACTTGGACGATGTATTGGAGAAGGCCAATTTGGAG
ATGTACATCAAGGCATTTATATGAGTCCAGAGAATCCAGCTTTGGCGGTTGCAATTAAAACATGTAAAAA
CTGTACTTCGGACAGCGTGAGAGAGAAATTTCTTCAAGAAGCCTTAACAATGCGTCAGTTTGACCATCCT
CATATTGTGAAGCTGATTGGAGTCATCACAGAGAATCCTGTCTGGATAATCATGGAGCTGTGCACACTTG
GAGAGCTGAGGTCATTTTTGCAAGTAAGGAAATACAGTTTGGATCTAGCATCTTTGATCCTGTATGCCTA
TCAGCTTAGTACAGCTCTTGCATATCTAGAGAGCAAAAGATTTGTACACAGGGACATTGCTGCTCGGAAT
GTTCTGGTGTCCTCAAATGATTGTGTAAAATTAGGAGACTTTGGATTATCCCGATATATGGAAGATAGTA
CTTACTACAAAGCTTCCAAAGGAAAATTGCCTATTAAATGGATGGCTCCAGAGTCAATCAATTTTCGACG
TTTTACCTCAGCTAGTGACGTATGGATGTTTGGTGTGTGTATGTGGGAGATACTGATGCATGGTGTGAAG
CCTTTTCAAGGAGTGAAGAACAATGATGTAATCGGTCGAATTGAAAATGGGGAAAGATTACCAATGCCTC
CAAATTGTCCTCCTACCCTCTACAGCCTTATGACGAAATGCTGGGCCTATGACCCCAGCAGGCGGCCCAG
GTTTACTGAACTTAAAGCTCAGCTCAGCACAATCCTGGAGGAAGAGAAGGCTCAGCAAGAAGAGCGCATG
AGGATGGAGTCCAGAAGACAGGCCACAGTGTCCTGGGACTCCGGAGGGTCTGATGAAGCAGCGGCCAAGC
CCAGCAGACCGGGTTATCCCAGTCCGAGGTCCAGCGAAGGATTTTATCCCAGCCCACAGCACATGGTACA
AACCAATCATTACCAGGTTTCTGGCTACCCTGGTTCACATGGAATCACAGCCATGGCTGGCAGCATCTAT
CCAGGTCAGGCATCTCTTTTGGACCAAACAGATTCATGGAATCATAGACCTCAGGAGATAGCAATGTGGC
AGCCCAATGTGGAGGACTCTACAGTATTGGACCTGCGAGGGATTGGGCAAGTGTTGCCAACCCATCTGAT
GGAAGAGCGTCTAATCCGACAGCAACAGGAAATGGAAGAAGATCAGCGCTGGCTGGAAAAAGAGGAAAGA
TTTCTGAAACCTGATGTGAGACTCTCTCGAGGCAGTATTGACAGGGAGGATGGAAGTCTTCAGGGTCCGA
TTGGAAACCAACATATATATCAGCCTGTGGGTAAACCAGATCCTGCAGCTCCACCAAAGAAACCGCCTCG
CCCTGGAGCTCCCGGTCATCTGGGAAGCCTTGCCAGCCTCAGCAGCCCTGCTGACAGCTACAACGAGGGT
GTCAAGCTTCAGCCCCAGGAAATCAGCCCCCCTCCTACTGCCAACCTGGACCGGTCGAATGATAAGGTGT
ACGAGAATGTGACGGGCCTGGTGAAAGCTGTCATCGAGATGTCCAGTAAAATCCAGCCAGCCCCACCAGA
GGAGTATGTCCCTATGGTGAAGGAAGTCGGCTTGGCCCTGAGGACATTATTGGCCACTGTGGATGAGACC
ATTCCCCTCCTACCAGCCAGCACCCACCGAGAGATTGAGATGGCACAGAAGCTATTGAACTCTGACCTGG
GTGAGCTCATCAACAAGATGAAACTGGCCCAGCAGTATGTCATGACCAGCCTCCAGCAAGAGTACAAAAA
GCAAATGCTGACTGCTGCTCACGCCCTGGCTGTGGATGCCAAAAACTTACTCGATGTCATTGACCAAGCA
AGACTGAAAATGCTTGGGCAGACGAGACCACACTGAGTCGACTCGACCAATTCCGGTTATTTTCCACCAT
ATTGCCGTCTTTTGGCAATGTGAGGGCCCGGAAACCTGGCCCTGTCTTCTTGACGAGCATTCCTAGGGGT
CTTTCCCCTCTCGCCAAAGGAATGCAAGGTCTGTTGAATGTCGTGAAGGAAGCAGTTCCTCTGGAAGCTT
CTTGAAGACAAACAACGTCTGTAGCGACCCTTTGCAGGCAGCGGAACCCCCCACCTGGCGACAGGTGCCT
CTGCGGCCAAAAGCCACGTGTATAAGATACACCTGCAAAGGCGGCACAACCCCAGTGCCACGTTGTGAGT
TGGATAGTTGTGGAAAGAGTCAAATGGCTCTCCTCAAGCGTATTCAACAAGGGGCTGAAGGATGCCCAGA
AGGTACCCCATTGTATGGGATCTGATCTGGGGCCTCGGTGCACATGCTTTACATGTGTTTAGTCGAGGTT
AAAAAACGTCTAGGCCCCCCGAACCACGGGGACGTGGTTTTCCTTTGAAAAACACGATGATAATACCATG
AAAAAGCCTGAACTCACCGCGACGTCTGTCGAGAAGTTTCTGATCGAAAAGTTCGACAGCGTCTCCGACC
TGATGCAGCTCTCGGAGGGCGAAGAATCTCGTGCTTTCAGCTTCGATGTAGGAGGGCGTGGATATGTCCT
GCGGGTAAATAGCTGCGCCGATGGTTTCTACAAAGATCGTTATGTTTATCGGCACTTTGCATCGGCCGCG
CTCCCGATTCCGGAAGTGCTTGACATTGGGGAATTTAGCGAGAGCCTGACCTATTGCATCTCCCGCCGTG
CACAGGGTGTCACGTTGCAAGACCTGCCTGAAACCGAACTGCCCGCTGTTCTGCAGCCGGTCGCGGAGGC
CATGGATGCGATCGCTGCGGCCGATCTTAGCCAGACGAGCGGGTTCGGCCCATTCGGACCGCAAGGAATC
GGTCAATACACTACATGGCGTGATTTCATATGCGCGATTGCTGATCCCCATGTGTATCACTGGCAAACTG
TGATGGACGACACCGTCAGTGCGTCCGTCGCGCAGGCTCTCGATGAGCTGATGCTTTGGGCCGAGGACTG
CCCCGAAGTCCGGCACCTCGTGCACGCGGATTTCGGCTCCAACAATGTCCTGACGGACAATGGCCGCATA
ACAGCGGTCATTGACTGGAGCGAGGCGATGTTCGGGGATTCCCAATACGAGGTCGCCAACATCTTCTTCT
GGAGGCCGTGGTTGGCTTGTATGGAGCAGCAGACGCGCTACTTCGAGCGGAGGCATCCGGAGCTTGCAGG
ATCGCCGCGGCTCCGGGCGTATATGCTCCGCATTGGTCTTGACCAACTCTATCAGAGCTTGGTTGACGGC
AATTTCGATGATGCAGCTTGGGCGCAGGGTCGATGCGACGCAATCGTCCGATCCGGAGCCGGGACTGTCG
GGCGTACACAAATCGCCCGCAGAAGCGCGGCCGTCTGGACCGATGGCTGTGTAGAAGTACTCGCCGATAG
TGGAAACCGACGCCCCAGCACTCGTCCGAGGGCAAAGGAATAGAGTAGATGCCGACCGGGATCTATCGAT
AAAATAAAAGATTTTATTTAGTCTCCAGAAAAAGGGGGGAATGAAAGACCCCACCTGTAGGTTTGGCAAG
CTAGCTTAAGTAACGCCATTTTGCAAGGCATGGAAAAATACATAACTGAGAATAGAGAAGTTCAGATCAA
GGTCAGGAACAGATGGAACAGCTGAATATGGGCCAAACAGGATATCTGTGGTAAGCAGTTCCTGCCCCGG
CTCAGGGCCAAGAACAGATGGAACAGCTGAATATGGGCCAAACAGGATATCTGTGGTAAGCAGTTCCTGC
CCCGGCTCAGGGCCAAGAACAGATGGTCCCCAGATGCGGTCCAGCCCTCAGCAGTTTCTAGAGAACCATC
AGATGTTTCCAGGGTGCCCCAAGGACCTGAAATGACCCTGTGCCTTATTTGAACTAACCAATCAGTTCGC
TTCTCGCTTCTGTTCGCGCGCTTCTGCTCCCCGAGCTCAATAAAAGAGCCCACAACCCCTCACTCGGGGC
GCCAGTCCTCCGATTGACTGAGTCGCCCGGGTACCCGTGTATCCAATAAACCCTCTTGCAGTTGCATCCG
ACTTGTGGTCTCGCTGTTCCTTGGGAGGGTCTCCTCTGAGTGATTGACTACCCGTCAGCGGGGGTCTTTC
ACATGCAGCATGTATCAAAATTAATTTGGTTTTTTTTCTTAAGTATTTACATTAAATGGCCATAGTTGCA
TTAATGAATCGGCCAACGCGCGGGGAGAGGCGGTTTGCGTATTGGGCGCTCTTCCGCTTCCTCGCTCACT
GACTCGCTGCGCTCGGTCGTTCGGCTGCGGCGAGCGGTATCAGCTCACTCAAAGGCGGTAATACGGTTAT
CCACAGAATCAGGGGATAACGCAGGAAAGAACATGTGAGCAAAAGGCCAGCAAAAGGCCAGGAACCGTAA
AAAGGCCGCGTTGCTGGCGTTTTTCCATAGGCTCCGCCCCCCTGACGAGCATCACAAAAATCGACGCTCA
AGTCAGAGGTGGCGAAACCCGACAGGACTATAAAGATACCAGGCGTTTCCCCCTGGAAGCTCCCTCGTGC
GCTCTCCTGTTCCGACCCTGCCGCTTACCGGATACCTGTCCGCCTTTCTCCCTTCGGGAAGCGTGGCGCT
TTCTCATAGCTCACGCTGTAGGTATCTCAGTTCGGTGTAGGTCGTTCGCTCCAAGCTGGGCTGTGTGCAC
GAACCCCCCGTTCAGCCCGACCGCTGCGCCTTATCCGGTAACTATCGTCTTGAGTCCAACCCGGTAAGAC
ACGACTTATCGCCACTGGCAGCAGCCACTGGTAACAGGATTAGCAGAGCGAGGTATGTAGGCGGTGCTAC
AGAGTTCTTGAAGTGGTGGCCTAACTACGGCTACACTAGAAGAACAGTATTTGGTATCTGCGCTCTGCTG
AAGCCAGTTACCTTCGGAAAAAGAGTTGGTAGCTCTTGATCCGGCAAACAAACCACCGCTGGTAGCGGTG
GTTTTTTTGTTTGCAAGCAGCAGATTACGCGCAGAAAAAAAGGATCTCAAGAAGATCCTTTGATCTTTTC
TACGGGGTCTGACGCTCAGTGGAACGAAAACTCACGTTAAGGGATTTTGGTCATGAGATTATCAAAAAGG
ATCTTCACCTAGATCCTTTTGCGGCCGCAAATCAATCTAAAGTATATATGAGTAAACTTGGTCTGACAGT
TACCAATGCTTAATCAGTGAGGCACCTATCTCAGCGATCTGTCTATTTCGTTCATCCATAGTTGCCTGAC
TCCCCGTCGTGTAGATAACTACGATACGGGAGGGCTTACCATCTGGCCCCAGTGCTGCAATGATACCGCG
AGACCCACGCTCACCGGCTCCAGATTTATCAGCAATAAACCAGCCAGCCGGAAGGGCCGAGCGCAGAAGT
GGTCCTGCAACTTTATCCGCCTCCATCCAGTCTATTAATTGTTGCCGGGAAGCTAGAGTAAGTAGTTCGC
CAGTTAATAGTTTGCGCAACGTTGTTGCCATTGCTACAGGCATCGTGGTGTCACGCTCGTCGTTTGGTAT
GGCTTCATTCAGCTCCGGTTCCCAACGATCAAGGCGAGTTACATGATCCCCCATGTTGTGCAAAAAAGCG
GTTAGCTCCTTCGGTCCTCCGATCGTTGTCAGAAGTAAGTTGGCCGCAGTGTTATCACTCATGGTTATGG
CAGCACTGCATAATTCTCTTACTGTCATGCCATCCGTAAGATGCTTTTCTGTGACTGGTGAGTACTCAAC
CAAGTCATTCTGAGAATAGTGTATGCGGCGACCGAGTTGCTCTTGCCCGGCGTCAATACGGGATAATACC
GCGCCACATAGCAGAACTTTAAAAGTGCTCATCATTGGAAAACGTTCTTCGGGGCGAAAACTCTCAAGGA
TCTTACCGCTGTTGAGATCCAGTTCGATGTAACCCACTCGTGCACCCAACTGATCTTCAGCATCTTTTAC
TTTCACCAGCGTTTCTGGGTGAGCAAAAACAGGAAGGCAAAATGCCGCAAAAAAGGGAATAAGGGCGACA
CGGAAATGTTGAATACTCATACTCTTCCTTTTTCAATATTATTGAAGCATTTATCAGGGTTATTGTCTCA
TGAGCGGATACATATTTGAATGTATTTAGAAAAATAAACAAATAGGGGTTCCGCGCACATTTCCC
Features (pLannotate 1.2.2; 12 found; start..end, strand, type, name):
     21..490     +  LTR            LTR: long terminal repeat from Moloney murine leukemia virus
    614..888     +  misc_feature   MESV Ψ (fragment): packaging signal of murine embryonic stem cell virus
    955..1371    +  CDS            gag (truncated): truncated Moloney murine leukemia virus (MMLV) gag gene lacking the start codon
   1498..4653    +  CDS            PTK2: FAK1_HUMAN - Also known as FAK, FAK1. Experimental evidence at protein level: Swiss-Prot protein existence level 1. [Isoform 6]: Isoform 6 (FRNK) does not contain a kinase domain and inhibits PTK2/FAK1 phosphorylation and signaling. Its enhanced expression can attenuate the nuclear accumulation of LPXN and limit its ability to enhance serum response factor (SRF)-dependent gene transcription. From Homo sapiens (Human).
   4712..5173    +  misc_feature   IRES: internal ribosome entry site (IRES) of the encephalomyocarditis virus (EMCV)
   5178..6200    +  CDS            hph: KHYB_ECOLX - Experimental evidence at protein level: Swiss-Prot protein existence level 1. The aminoglycoside phosphotransferases achieve inactivation of their antibiotic substrates by phosphorylation. Only phosphorylates hygromycin and closely related compounds such as demethyl analogs and destomycin. From Escherichia coli.
   6270..6391    +  LTR            3' LTR (ΔU3) (fragment): self-inactivating 3' long terminal repeat (LTR) from Moloney murine leukemia virus
   6392..6861    +  LTR            LTR: long terminal repeat from Moloney murine leukemia virus
   6927..6979    -  CDS            lacI (fragment): lac repressor; lacI; The lac repressor binds to the lac operator to inhibit transcription in E. coli. This inhibition can be relieved by adding lactose or isopropyl-β-D-thiogalactopyranoside (IPTG).
   7162..7750    -  rep_origin     ori: high-copy-number ColE1/pMB1/pBR322/pUC origin of replication
   7910..8770    -  CDS            AmpR: β-lactamase; bla; confers resistance to ampicillin, carbenicillin, and related antibiotics
   8771..8875    -  promoter       AmpR promoter: bla
