[The description below was written by a language model from this plasmid's Addgene catalogue record and pLannotate feature annotations shown in this document.]
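Description:
pWZL-hygro-FAKP712/713A is a Moloney murine leukemia virus-based retroviral vector for stable expression of a mutant human focal adhesion kinase (PTK2, also called FAK) in mammalian cells. It is built on the pWZL-Hygro backbone and propagated in E. coli as a high-copy plasmid through a ColE1/pUC-type origin, with β-lactamase (AmpR) driven by its own promoter conferring ampicillin resistance. The catalogue gives the same figure (5,642 bp) for both the empty backbone and the total vector. The sequenced record is 8,885 nt, which matches the backbone plus the stated 3,243 bp insert.

The proviral region is flanked by MMLV long terminal repeats. Downstream of the 5′ LTR lie a packaging signal (annotated as an MESV Ψ fragment) and a truncated gag segment lacking its start codon, which together promote encapsidation of the genomic RNA when the plasmid is introduced into a packaging cell line. No internal promoter is annotated, so transcription is presumably driven by the 5′ LTR, yielding a bicistronic message: the untagged PTK2 coding sequence, then an EMCV IRES, then the hygromycin phosphotransferase gene (hph). This arrangement couples hygromycin resistance to expression of the insert in transduced cells. A short fragment annotated as a ΔU3 3′ LTR sits directly before a full-length LTR, so the annotation does not indicate a self-inactivating design.

The insert carries the P712/713A substitutions, which the depositor describes as a dominant-negative FAK mutation. The mutant sequence was obtained synthetically and subcloned by ligation-independent cloning. The associated work concerns FAK inhibitor resistance and ERK5 in mutant KRAS-driven non-small cell lung cancer, consistent with use of the construct to perturb FAK signalling in stably transduced cells.
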