Addgene plasmid #216544: pWZL-hygro-FAKP712/713A
Purpose: This retroviral plasmid expresses a mutated cDNA (dominant negative: P712/713A) of human PTK2
Depositing lab: Georgia Konstantinidou. Depositing organization: Universitaet Bern. Publication: ERK5 suppression overcomes FAK inhibitor resistance in mutant KRAS-driven non-small cell lung cancer. Pozzato C, Outeiro-Pinho G, Galie M, Ramadori G, Konstantinidou G. EMBO Mol Med. 2024 Sep 13. doi: 10.1038/s44321-024-00138-7. PubMed 39271958.
Backbone
  Vector backbone: pWZL-Hygro
  Backbone manufacturer: Jay Morgenstern
  Backbone size w/o insert (bp): 5642
  Total vector size (bp): 5642
  Vector type: Mammalian Expression, Retroviral
  Selectable markers: Hygromycin
Growth in bacteria
  Bacterial resistance: Ampicillin, 100 μg/mL
  Growth temperature: 37°C
  Growth strain: NEB Stable
  Copy number: High Copy
Gene/Insert
  Gene/Insert name: PTK2 (P712/713A) (alt name: FAK)
  Species: H. sapiens (human)
  Insert size (bp): 3243
  Mutation: FAK dominant negative mutation P712/713A
  GenBank ID: NP_005598.3
  Entrez Gene: PTK2 (a.k.a. FADK, FADK 1, FAK, FAK1, FRNK, PPP1R71, p125FAK, pp125FAK)
  Tag / fusion protein: No
  Cloning method: Ligation Independent Cloning
  Sequencing primers: 5′ pBABE 5'; 3′ Custom designed oligo RV on backbone to sequence the mutation: TTTCCGGGCCCTCACATTGCC
Resource information
  A portion of this plasmid was derived from a plasmid made by: Ordered the mutant sequences from genscript and sub-cloned it to pWZL Hygro (Plasmid #18750).
Terms and licenses: Academic/Nonprofit Terms; Industry Terms: Not Available to Industry
How to cite: pWZL-hygro-FAKP712/713A was a gift from Georgia Konstantinidou (Addgene plasmid # 216544 ; http://n2t.net/addgene:216544 ; RRID:Addgene_216544)
